>Addgene plasmid #190740 | pCDNA3-DCX-TurboID-V5 | addgene full sequence | sequence record 376107 | Addgene NGS Result
CGAGCAAAATTTAAGCTACAACAAGGCAAGGCTTGACCGACAATTGCATGAAGAATCTGCTTAGGGTTAG
GCGTTTTGCGCTGCTTCGCGATGTACGGGCCAGATATACGCGTTGACATTGATTATTGACTAGTTATTAA
TAGTAATCAATTACGGGGTCATTAGTTCATAGCCCATATATGGAGTTCCGCGTTACATAACTTACGGTAA
ATGGCCCGCCTGGCTGACCGCCCAACGACCCCCGCCCATTGACGTCAATAATGACGTATGTTCCCATAGT
AACGCCAATAGGGACTTTCCATTGACGTCAATGGGTGGAGTATTTACGGTAAACTGCCCACTTGGCAGTA
CATCAAGTGTATCATATGCCAAGTACGCCCCCTATTGACGTCAATGACGGTAAATGGCCCGCCTGGCATT
ATGCCCAGTACATGACCTTATGGGACTTTCCTACTTGGCAGTACATCTACGTATTAGTCATCGCTATTAC
CATGGTGATGCGGTTTTGGCAGTACATCAATGGGCGTGGATAGCGGTTTGACTCACGGGGATTTCCAAGT
CTCCACCCCATTGACGTCAATGGGAGTTTGTTTTGGCACCAAAATCAACGGGACTTTCCAAAATGTCGTA
ACAACTCCGCCCCATTGACGCAAATGGGCGGTAGGCGTGTACGGTGGGAGGTCTATATAAGCAGAGCTCT
CTGGCTAACTAGAGAACCCACTGCTTACTGGCTTATCGAAATTAATACGACTCACTATAGGGAGACCCAA
GCTTGCCACCATGGAACTTGATTTTGGACACTTTGACGAAAGAGATAAGACATCCAGGAACATGCGAGGC
TCCCGGATGAATGGGTTGCCTAGCCCCACTCACAGCGCCCACTGTAGCTTCTACCGAACCAGAACCTTGC
AGGCACTGAGTAATGAGAAGAAAGCCAAGAAGGTACGTTTCTACCGCAATGGGGACCGCTACTTCAAGGG
GATTGTGTACGCTGTGTCCTCTGACCGTTTTCGCAGCTTTGACGCCTTGCTGGCTGACCTGACGCGATCT
CTGTCCGACAACATCAACCTGCCTCAGGGAGTGCGTTACATTTACACCATTGATGGATCCAGGAAGATCG
GAAGCATGGATGAACTGGAGGAAGGGGAAAGCTATGTCTGTTCCTCAGACAACTTCTTTAAAAAGGTGGA
GTACACCAAGAATGTCAATCCCAACTGGTCTGTCAACGTAAAAACATCTGCCAATATGAAAGCCCCCCAG
TCTTTGGCTAGCAGCAACAGTGCACAGGCCAGGGAGAACAAGGACTTTGTGCGCCCCAAGCTGGTTACCA
TCATCCGCAGTGGGGTGAAGCCTCGGAAGGCTGTGCGTGTGCTTCTGAACAAGAAGACAGCCCACTCTTT
TGAGCAAGTCCTCACTGATATCACAGAAGCCATCAAACTGGAGACCGGGGTTGTCAAAAAACTCTACACT
CTGGATGGAAAACAGGTAACTTGTCTCCATGATTTCTTTGGTGATGATGATGTGTTTATTGCCTGTGGTC
CTGAAAAATTTCGCTATGCTCAGGATGATTTTTCTCTGGATGAAAATGAATGCCGAGTCATGAAGGGAAA
CCCATCAGCCACAGCTGGCCCAAAGGCATCCCCAACACCTCAGAAGACTTCAGCCAAGAGCCCTGGTCCT
ATGCGCCGAAGCAAGTCTCCAGCTGACTCAGGTAACGACCAAGACGCAAACGGAACCTCCAGCAGCCAGC
TCTCTACCCCCAAGTCTAAGCAGTCTCCCATCTCTACGCCCACCAGTCCTGGCAGCCTCCGGAAGCACAA
GGACCTGTACCTGCCTCTGTCCTTGGATGACTCGGACTCGCTTGGTGATTCCATGAGCGGCGGCCGCGGA
TCAGGAAGCGGATCAGGAAGCGGATCAGGAAGCGGATCAGGAAGCGGATCAGGAAAAGACAATACTGTGC
CTCTGAAGCTGATCGCTCTCCTGGCTAATGGCGAGTTCCATAGTGGCGAACAGCTGGGAGAAACCCTGGG
CATGTCCAGGGCCGCTATCAACAAGCACATTCAGACTCTGCGCGACTGGGGCGTGGACGTGTTCACCGTG
CCCGGAAAGGGCTACTCTCTGCCCGAGCCTATCCCGCTGCTGAACGCTAAACAGATTCTGGGACAGCTGG
ACGGCGGGAGCGTGGCAGTCCTGCCTGTGGTCGACTCCACCAATCAGTACCTGCTGGATCGAATCGGCGA
GCTGAAGAGTGGGGATGCTTGCATTGCAGAATATCAGCAGGCAGGGAGAGGAAGCAGAGGGAGGAAATGG
TTCTCTCCTTTTGGAGCTAACCTGTACCTGAGTATGTTTTGGCGCCTGAAGCGGGGACCAGCAGCAATCG
GCCTGGGCCCGGTCATCGGAATTGTCATGGCAGAAGCGCTGCGAAAGCTGGGAGCAGACAAGGTGCGAGT
CAAATGGCCCAATGACCTGTATCTGCAGGATAGAAAGCTGGCAGGCATCCTGGTGGAGCTGGCCGGAATA
ACAGGCGATGCTGCACAGATCGTCATTGGCGCCGGGATTAACGTGGCTATGAGGCGCGTGGAGGAAAGCG
TGGTCAATCAGGGCTGGATCACACTGCAGGAAGCAGGGATTAACCTGGACAGGAATACTCTGGCCGCTAC
GCTGATCCGAGAGCTGCGGGCAGCCCTGGAACTGTTCGAGCAGGAAGGCCTGGCTCCATATCTGCCACGG
TGGGAGAAGCTGGATAACTTCATCAATAGACCCGTGAAGCTGATCATTGGGGACAAAGAGATTTTCGGGA
TTAGCCGGGGGATTGATAAACAGGGAGCCCTGCTGCTGGAACAGGACGGAGTTATCAAACCCTGGATGGG
CGGAGAAATCAGTCTGCGGTCTGCCGAAAAGGCTAGCGGCAAGCCCATCCCCAACCCCCTGCTGGGCCTG
GACAGCACCTAATGAGGATCCGGCAAGCCCATCCCCAACCCCCTGCTGGGCCCTATTCTATAGTGTCACC
TAAATGCTAGAGCTCGCTGATCAGCCTCGACTGTGCCTTCTAGTTGCCAGCCATCTGTTGTTTGCCCCTC
CCCCGTGCCTTCCTTGACCCTGGAAGGTGCCACTCCCACTGTCCTTTCCTAATAAAATGAGGAAATTGCA
TCGCATTGTCTGAGTAGGTGTCATTCTATTCTGGGGGGTGGGGTGGGGCAGGACAGCAAGGGGGAGGATT
GGGAAGACAATAGCAGGCATGCTGGGGATGCGGTGGGCTCTATGGCTTCTGAGGCGGAAAGAACCAGCTG
GGGCTCTAGGGGGTATCCCC
[124 nt withheld, positions 3311-3434]
C
[91 nt withheld, positions 3436-3526]
A
[49 nt withheld, positions 3528-3576]
CCTTTGACGTTGGAGTCCACGTTCTTT
[37 nt withheld, positions 3604-3640]
ACCCTATCTCGGTCTATTCTTTTGATTTATAAGGGATTTTGCCGATTTCGGCCTATTGGTTAAAAAATGA
GCTGATTTAACAAAAATTTAACGCGAATTAATTCTGTGGAATGTGTGTCAGTTAGGGTGTGGAAAGTCCC
CAGGCTCCCCAGCAGGCAGAAGTATGCAAAGCATGCATCTCAATTAGTCAGCAACCAGGTGTGGAAAGTC
CCCAGGCTCCCCAGCAGGCAGAAGTATGCAAAGCATGCATCTCAATTAGTCAGCAACCATAGTCCCGCCC
CTAACTCCGCCCATCCCGCCCCTAACTCCGCCCAGTTCCGCCCATTCTCCGCCCCATGGCTGACTAATTT
TTTTTATTTATGCAGAGGCCGAGGCCGCCTCTGCCTCTGAGCTATTCCAGAAGTAGTGAGGAGGCTTTTT
TGGAGGCCTAGGCTTTTGCAAAAAGCTCCCGGGAGCTTGTATATCCATTTTCGGATCTGATCAAGAGACA
GGATGAGGATCGTTTCGCATGATTGAACAAGATGGATTGCACGCAGGTTCTCCGGCCGCTTGGGTGGAGA
GGCTATTCGGCTATGACTGGGCACAACAGACAATCGGCTGCTCTGATGCCGCCGTGTTCCGGCTGTCAGC
GCAGGGGCGCCCGGTTCTTTTTGTCAAGACCGACCTGTCCGGTGCCCTGAATGAACTGCAGGACGAGGCA
GCGCGGCTATCGTGGCTGGCCACGACGGGCGTTCCTTGCGCAGCTGTGCTCGACGTTGTCACTGAAGCGG
GAAGGGACTGGCTGCTATTGGGCGAAGTGCCGGGGCAGGATCTCCTGTCATCTCACCTTGCTCCTGCCGA
GAAAGTATCCATCATGGCTGATGCAATGCGGCGGCTGCATACGCTTGATCCGGCTACCTGCCCATTCGAC
CACCAAGCGAAACATCGCATCGAGCGAGCACGTACTCGGATGGAAGCCGGTCTTGTCGATCAGGATGATC
TGGACGAAGAGCATCAGGGGCTCGCGCCAGCCGAACTGTTCGCCAGGCTCAAGGCGCGCATGCCCGACGG
CGAGGATCTCGTCGTGACCCATGGCGATGCCTGCTTGCCGAATATCATGGTGGAAAATGGCCGCTTTTCT
GGATTCATCGACTGTGGCCGGCTGGGTGTGGCGGACCGCTATCAGGACATAGCGTTGGCTACCCGTGATA
TTGCTGAAGAGCTTGGCGGCGAATGGGCTGACCGCTTCCTCGTGCTTTACGGTATCGCCGCTCCCGATTC
GCAGCGCATCGCCTTCTATCGCCTTCTTGACGAGTTCTTCTGAGCGGGACTCTGGGGTTCGAAATGACCG
ACCAAGCGACGCCCAACCTGCCATCACGAGATTTCGATTCCACCGCCGCCTTCTATGAAAGGTTGGGCTT
CGGAATCGTTTTCCGGGACGCCGGCTGGATGATCCTCCAGCGCGGGGATCTCATGCTGGAGTTCTTCGCC
CACCCCAACTTGTTTATTGCAGCTTATAATGGTTACAAATAAAGCAATAGCATCACAAATTTCACAAATA
AAGCATTTTTTTCACTGCATTCTAGTTGTGGTTTGTCCAAACTCATCAATGTATCTTATCATGTCTGTAT
ACCGTCGACCTCTAGCTAGAGCTTGGCGTAATCATGGTCATAGCTGTTTCCTGTGTGAAATTGTTATCCG
CTCACAATTCCACACAACATACGAGCCGGAAGCATAAAGTGTAAAGCCTGGGGTGCCTAATGAGTGAGCT
AACTCACATTAATTGCGTTGCGCTCACTGCCCGCTTTCCAGTCGGGAAACCTGTCGTGCCAGCTGCATTA
ATGAATCGGCCAACGCGCGGGGAGAGGCGGTTTGCGTATTGGGCGCTCTTCCGCTTCCTCGCTCACTGAC
TCGCTGCGCTCGGTCGTTCGGCTGCGGCGAGCGGTATCAGCTCACTCAAAGGCGGTAATACGGTTATCCA
CAGAATCAGGGGATAACGCAGGAAAGAACATGTGAGCAAAAGGCCAGCAAAAGGCCAGGAACCGTAAAAA
GGCCGCGTTGCTGGCGTTTTTCCATAGGCTCCGCCCCCCTGACGAGCATCACAAAAATCGACGCTCAAGT
CAGAGGTGGCGAAACCCGACAGGACTATAAAGATACCAGGCGTTTCCCCCTGGAAGCTCCCTCGTGCGCT
CTCCTGTTCCGACCCTGCCGCTTACCGGATACCTGTCCGCCTTTCTCCCTTCGGGAAGCGTGGCGCTTTC
TCATAGCTCACGCTGTAGGTATCTCAGTTCGGTGTAGGTCGTTCGCTCCAAGCTGGGCTGTGTGCACGAA
CCCCCCGTTCAGCCCGACCGCTGCGCCTTATCCGGTAACTATCGTCTTGAGTCCAACCCGGTAAGACACG
ACTTATCGCCACTGGCAGCAGCCACTGGTAACAGGATTAGCAGAGCGAGGTATGTAGGCGGTGCTACAGA
GTTCTTGAAGTGGTGGCCTAACTACGGCTACACTAGAAGAACAGTATTTGGTATCTGCGCTCTGCTGAAG
CCAGTTACCTTCGGAAAAAGAGTTGGTAGCTCTTGATCCGGCAAACAAACCACCGCTGGTAGCGGTGGTT
TTTTTGTTTGCAAGCAGCAGATTACGCGCAGAAAAAAAGGATCTCAAGAAGATCCTTTGATCTTTTCTAC
GGGGTCTGACGCTCAGTGGAACGAAAACTCACGTTAAGGGATTTTGGTCATGAGATTATCAAAAAGGATC
TTCACCTAGATCCTTTTAAATTAAAAATGAAGTTTTAAATCAATCTAAAGTATATATGAGTAAACTTGGT
CTGACAGTTACCAATGCTTAATCAGTGAGGCACCTATCTCAGCGATCTGTCTATTTCGTTCATCCATAGT
TGCCTGACTCCCCGTCGTGTAGATAACTACGATACGGGAGGGCTTACCATCTGGCCCCAGTGCTGCAATG
ATACCGCGAGACCCACGCTCACCGGCTCCAGATTTATCAGCAATAAACCAGCCAGCCGGAAGGGCCGAGC
GCAGAAGTGGTCCTGCAACTTTATCCGCCTCCATCCAGTCTATTAATTGTTGCCGGGAAGCTAGAGTAAG
TAGTTCGCCAGTTAATAGTTTGCGCAACGTTGTTGCCATTGCTACAGGCATCGTGGTGTCACGCTCGTCG
TTTGGTATGGCTTCATTCAGCTCCGGTTCCCAACGATCAAGGCGAGTTACATGATCCCCCATGTTGTGCA
AAAAAGCGGTTAGCTCCTTCGGTCCTCCGATCGTTGTCAGAAGTAAGTTGGCCGCAGTGTTATCACTCAT
GGTTATGGCAGCACTGCATAATTCTCTTACTGTCATGCCATCCGTAAGATGCTTTTCTGTGACTGGTGAG
TACTCAACCAAGTCATTCTGAGAATAGTGTATGCGGCGACCGAGTTGCTCTTGCCCGGCGTCAATACGGG
ATAATACCGCGCCACATAGCAGAACTTTAAAAGTGCTCATCATTGGAAAACGTTCTTCGGGGCGAAAACT
CTCAAGGATCTTACCGCTGTTGAGATCCAGTTCGATGTAACCCACTCGTGCACCCAACTGATCTTCAGCA
TCTTTTACTTTCACCAGCGTTTCTGGGTGAGCAAAAACAGGAAGGCAAAATGCCGCAAAAAAGGGAATAA
GGGCGACACGGAAATGTTGAATACTCATACTCTTCCTTTTTCAATATTATTGAAGCATTTATCAGGGTTA
TTGTCTCATGAGCGGATACATATTTGAATGTATTTAGAAAAATAAACAAATAGGGGTTCCGCGCACATTT
CCCCGAAAAGTGCCACCTGACGTCGACGGATCGGGAGATCTCCCGATCCCCTATGGTGCACTCTCAGTAC
AATCTGCTCTGATGCCGCATAGTTAAGCCAGTATCTGCTCCCTGCTTGTGTGTTGGAGGTCGCTGAGTAG
TGCG
Features (pLannotate 1.2.2; 22 found; start..end, strand, type, name):
    115..494     +  enhancer       CMV enhancer: human cytomegalovirus immediate early enhancer
    495..698     +  promoter       CMV promoter: human cytomegalovirus (CMV) immediate early promoter
    694..727     +  LTR            5' LTR (truncated) (fragment): truncated 5' long terminal repeat (LTR) from HIV-1
    743..761     +  promoter       T7 promoter: promoter for bacteriophage T7 RNA polymerase
    781..1875    +  CDS            DCX: DCX_HUMAN - Also known as DBCN, LISX. Experimental evidence at protein level: Swiss-Prot protein existence level 1. Microtubule-associated protein required for initial steps of neuronal dispersion and cortex lamination during cerebral cortex development. May act by competing with the putative neuronal protein kinase DCLK1 in binding to a target protein. May in that way participate in a signaling pathway that is crucial for neuronal interaction before and during migration, possibly as part of a calcium ion-dependent signal transduction pathway. May be part with PAFAH1B1/LIS-1 of overlapping, bu
   1945..2901    +  CDS            TurboID: mutant of the E. coli biotin ligase BioID engineered for improved catalytic efficiency (Branon et al., 2018)
   2997..3015    -  promoter       SP6 promoter: promoter for bacteriophage SP6 RNA polymerase
   3041..3265    +  polyA_signal   bGH poly(A) signal: bovine growth hormone polyadenylation signal
   3269..3290    +  promoter       SV40 promoter (fragment): SV40 enhancer and early promoter
   3311..3739    +  rep_origin     f1 ori (sequence partly withheld): f1 bacteriophage origin of replication; arrow indicates direction of (+) strand synthesis
   3753..4082    +  promoter       SV40 promoter: SV40 enhancer and early promoter
   4149..4940    +  CDS            neo: KKA2_KLEPN - Also known as kan, nptII. Experimental evidence at protein level: Swiss-Prot protein existence level 1. Resistance to kanamycin, neomycin, paromomycin, ribostamycin, butirosin and gentamicin B. From Klebsiella pneumoniae.
   4964..5122    +  CDS            ble (fragment): BLE_KLEPN - Experimental evidence at protein level: Swiss-Prot protein existence level 1. Binding protein with a strong affinity to the bleomycin family of antibiotics. Binds to CL990; an antimitotic-antibiotic compound. From Klebsiella pneumoniae.
   5117..5238    +  polyA_signal   SV40 poly(A) signal: SV40 polyadenylation signal
   5311..5327    -  protein_bind   lac operator: The lac repressor binds to the lac operator to inhibit transcription in E. coli. This inhibition can be relieved by adding lactose or isopropyl-β-D-thiogalactopyranoside (IPTG). lac repressor encoded by lacI
   5335..5365    -  promoter       lac promoter: promoter for the E. coli lac operon
   5380..5401    -  protein_bind   CAP binding site: CAP binding activates transcription in the presence of cAMP. E. coli catabolite activator protein
   5414..5506    -  CDS            lacI (fragment): lac repressor; lacI; The lac repressor binds to the lac operator to inhibit transcription in E. coli. This inhibition can be relieved by adding lactose or isopropyl-β-D-thiogalactopyranoside (IPTG).
   5689..6277    -  rep_origin     ori: high-copy-number ColE1/pMB1/pBR322/pUC origin of replication
   6448..7308    -  CDS            AmpR: β-lactamase; bla; confers resistance to ampicillin, carbenicillin, and related antibiotics
   7309..7413    -  promoter       AmpR promoter: bla
   7472..7524    -  misc_feature   bom (fragment): basis of mobility region from pBR322
