[The description below was written by a language model from this plasmid's Addgene catalogue record and pLannotate feature annotations shown in this document.]
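Description:
pCDNA3-DCX-TurboID-V5 is a 7,564 bp mammalian expression plasmid built on a pCDNA3.1 backbone. It is propagated in E. coli through a high-copy ColE1/pUC-type origin with ampicillin selection (AmpR under its own bla promoter), and it also carries an f1 origin for single-stranded DNA production. For selection in mammalian cells, an SV40 enhancer/early promoter drives the neomycin phosphotransferase gene, terminated by an SV40 poly(A) signal, which confers G418 resistance. Short annotated fragments such as an HIV-1 LTR piece, ble, lacI and bom appear to be small backbone remnants or sequence-similarity hits rather than functional parts of the design.

The expression cassette uses the human cytomegalovirus immediate early enhancer and promoter to drive human doublecortin (DCX), cloned between HindIII and NotI sites. DCX is followed, after a short linker region, by TurboID, an engineered E. coli biotin ligase with improved catalytic efficiency. The cassette ends with a bovine growth hormone poly(A) signal. The catalogue entry lists a C-terminal V5 epitope after TurboID. The feature table does not annotate it separately, though there is unannotated sequence downstream of the TurboID coding region where it would presumably sit. T7 and SP6 promoters flank the insert, as is usual for this backbone.

DCX is a microtubule-associated protein and serves here as the targeting module that places TurboID on microtubules. There the ligase biotinylates nearby proteins for proximity labeling, and the V5 tag allows detection of the fusion. The associated work used this approach to examine spatial regulation of the anaphase-promoting complex/cyclosome by a microtubule adaptor.
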