Addgene plasmid #190740: pCDNA3-DCX-TurboID-V5
Purpose: Mammalian expression of DCX fusion to V5-tagged TurboID on microtubules (DCX as the microtubule-targeting tag)
Depositing lab: Jeremy Baskin. Publication: Proximity Labeling Reveals Spatial Regulation of the Anaphase-Promoting Complex/Cyclosome by a Microtubule Adaptor. Cao X, Shami Shah A, Sanford EJ, Smolka MB, Baskin JM. ACS Chem Biol. 2022 Aug 11. doi: 10.1021/acschembio.2c00527. PubMed 35952650.
Backbone
  Vector backbone: pCDNA3.1
  Backbone size w/o insert (bp): 5403
  Total vector size (bp): 7564
  Vector type: Mammalian Expression
  Selectable markers: Neomycin (select with G418)
Growth in bacteria
  Bacterial resistance: Ampicillin, 100 μg/mL
  Growth temperature: 37°C
  Growth strain: DH5alpha
  Copy number: High Copy
Gene/Insert
  Gene/Insert name: doublecortin (alt name: DCX)
  Species: H. sapiens (human)
  GenBank ID: NM_178152
  Entrez Gene: DCX (a.k.a. DBCN, DC, LISX, SCLH, XLIS)
  Promoter: CMV
  Tag / fusion protein: TurboID (C terminal on backbone); V5 (C terminal on backbone)
  Cloning method: Restriction Enzyme; 5′ cloning site HindIII (not destroyed); 3′ cloning site NotI (not destroyed)
  Sequencing primers: 5′ CMV forward
Terms and licenses: Academic/Nonprofit Terms; Industry Terms: Not Available to Industry
How to cite: pCDNA3-DCX-TurboID-V5 was a gift from Jeremy Baskin (Addgene plasmid # 190740 ; http://n2t.net/addgene:190740 ; RRID:Addgene_190740)
